>Addgene plasmid #91947 | pAAV-U6-gRNA-CBh-mCherry | addgene full sequence | sequence record 412537 | Addgene Partial NGS Result
CCTGCAGGCAGCTGCGCGCTCGCTCGCTCACTGAGGCCGCCCGGGCGTCGGGCGACCTTTGGTCGCCCGG
CCTCAGTGAGCGAGCGAGCGCGCAGAGAGGGAGTGGCCAACTCCATCACTAGGGGTTCCTGCGGCCGCAC
GCGTGAGGGCCTATTTCCCATGATTCCTTCATATTTGCATATACGATACAAGGCTGTTAGAGAGATAATT
GGAATTAATTTGACTGTAAACACAAAGATATTAGTACAAAATACGTGACGTAGAAAGTAATAATTTCTTG
GGTAGTTTGCAGTTTTAAAATTATGTTTTAAAATGGACTATCATATGCTTACCGTAACTTGAAAGTATTT
CGATTTCTTGGCTTTATATATCTTGTGGAAAGGACGAAACACCGGAAGAGCGAGCTCTTCTGTTTTAGAG
CTAGAAATAGCAAGTTAAAATAAGGCTAGTCCGTTATCAACTTGAAAAAGTGGCACCGAGTCGGTGCTTT
TTTGTTTTAGAGCTAGAAATAGCAAGTTAAAATAAGGCTAGTCCGTAGCGCGTGCGCCAATTCTGCAGAC
AAATTCTAGAGGTACCCGTTACATAACTTACGGTAAATGGCCCGCCTGGCTGACCGCCCAACGACCCCCG
CCCATTGACGTCAATAGTAACGCCAATAGGGACTTTCCATTGACGTCAATGGGTGGAGTATTTACGGTAA
ACTGCCCACTTGGCAGTACATCAAGTGTATCATATGCCAAGTACGCCCCCTATTGACGTCAATGACGGTA
AATGGCCCGCCTGGCATTGTGCCCAGTACATGACCTTATGGGACTTTCCTACTTGGCAGTACATCTACGT
ATTAGTCATCGCTATTACCATGGTCGAGGTGAGCCCCACGTTCTGCTTCACTCTCCCCATCTCCCCCCCC
TCCCCACCCCCAATTTTGTATTTATTTATTTTTTAATTATTTTGTGCAGCGATGGGGGCGGGGGGGGGGG
GGGGGCGCGCGCCAGGCGGGGCGGGGCGGGGCGAGGGGCGGGGCGGGGCGAGGCGGAGAGGTGCGGCGGC
AGCCAATCAGAGCGGCGCGCTCCGAAAGTTTCCTTTTATGGCGAGGCGGCGGCGGCGGCGGCCCTATAAA
AAGCGAAGCGCGCGGCGGGCGGGAGTCGCTGCGCGCTGCCTTCGCCCCGTGCCCCGCTCCGCCGCCGCCT
CGCGCCGCCCGCCCCGGCTCTGACTGACCGCGTTACTCCCACAGGTGAGCGGGCGGGACGGCCCTTCTCC
TCCGGGCTGTAATTAGCTGAGCAAGAGGTAAGGGTTTAAGGGATGGTTGGTTGGTGGGGTATTAATGTTT
AATTACCTGGAGCACCTGCCTGAAATCACTTTTTTTCAGGTTGGACCGGTGCCACCATGGTGAGCAAGGG
CGAGGAGGATAACATGGCCATCATCAAGGAGTTCATGCGCTTCAAGGTGCACATGGAGGGCTCCGTGAAC
GGCCACGAGTTCGAGATCGAGGGCGAGGGCGAGGGCCGCCCCTACGAGGGCACCCAGACCGCCAAGCTGA
AGGTGACCAAGGGTGGCCCCCTGCCCTTCGCCTGGGACATCCTGTCCCCTCAGTTCATGTACGGCTCCAA
GGCCTACGTGAAGCACCCCGCCGACATCCCCGACTACTTGAAGCTGTCCTTCCCCGAGGGCTTCAAGTGG
GAGCGCGTGATGAACTTCGAGGACGGCGGCGTGGTGACCGTGACCCAGGACTCCTCCCTGCAGGACGGCG
AGTTCATCTACAAGGTGAAGCTGCGCGGCACCAACTTCCCCTCCGACGGCCCCGTAATGCAGAAGAAGAC
CATGGGCTGGGAGGCCTCCTCCGAGCGGATGTACCCCGAGGACGGCGCCCTGAAGGGCGAGATCAAGCAG
AGGCTGAAGCTGAAGGACGGCGGCCACTACGACGCTGAGGTCAAGACCACCTACAAGGCCAAGAAGCCCG
TGCAGCTGCCCGGCGCCTACAACGTCAACATCAAGTTGGACATCACCTCCCACAACGAGGACTACACCAT
CGTGGAACAGTACGAACGCGCCGAGGGCCGCCACTCCACCGGCGGCATGGACGAGCTGTACAAGTAAGAA
TTCGATATCAAGCTTATCGATAATCAACCTCTGGATTACAAAATTTGTGAAAGATTGACTGGTATTCTTA
ACTATGTTGCTCCTTTTACGCTATGTGGATACGCTGCTTTAATGCCTTTGTATCATGCTATTGCTTCCCG
TATGGCTTTCATTTTCTCCTCCTTGTATAAATCCTGGTTGCTGTCTCTTTATGAGGAGTTGTGGCCCGTT
GTCAGGCAACGTGGCGTGGTGTGCACTGTGTTTGCTGACGCAACCCCCACTGGTTGGGGCATTGCCACCA
CCTGTCAGCTCCTTTCCGGAACTTTCGCTTTCCCCCTCCCTATTGCCACGGCGGAACTCATCGCCGCCTG
CCTTGCCCGCTGCTGGACAGGGGCTCGGCTGTTGGGCACTGACAATTCCGTGGTGTTGTCGGGGAAATCA
TCGTCCTTTCCTTGGCTGCTCGCCTATGTTGCCACCTGGATTCTGCGCGGGACGTCCTTCTGCTACGTCC
CTTCGGCCCTCAATCCAGCGGACCTTCCTTCCCGCGGCCTGCTGCCGGCTCTGCGGCCTCTTCCGCGTCT
TCGCCTTCGCCCTCAGACGAGTCGGATCTCCCTTTGGGCCGCCTCCCCGCATCGATACCGAGCGCTGCTC
GAGAGATCTACGGGTGGCATCCCTGTGACCCCTCCCCAGTGCCTCTCCTGGCCCTGGAAGTTGCCACTCC
AGTGCCCACCAGCCTTGTCCTAATAAAATTAAGTTGCATCATTTTGTCTGACTAGGTGTCCTTCTATAAT
ATTATGGGGTGGAGGGGGGTGGTATGGAGCAAGGGGCAAGTTGGGAAGACAACCTGTAGGGCCTGCGGGG
TCTATTGGGAACCAAGCTGGAGTGCAGTGGCACAATCTTGGCTCACTGCAATCTCCGCCTCCTGGGTTCA
AGCGATTCTCCTGCCTCAGCCTCCCGAGTTGTTGGGATTCCAGGCATGCATGACCAGGCTCAGCTAATTT
TTGTTTTTTTGGTAGAGACGGGGTTTCACCATATTGGCCAGGCTGGTCTCCAACTCCTAATCTCAGGTGA
TCTACCCACCTTGGCCTCCCAAATTGCTGGGATTACAGGCGTGAACCACTGCTCCCTTCCCTGTCCTTCT
GATTTTGTAGGTAACCACGTGCGGACCGAGCGGCCGCAGGAACCCCTAGTGATGGAGTTGGCCACTCCCT
CTCTGCGCGCTCGCTCGCTCACTGAGGCCGGGCGACCAAAGGTCGCCCGACGCCCGGGCTTTGCCCGGGC
GGCCTCAGTGAGCGAGCGAGCGCGCAGCTGCCTGCAGGGGCGCCTGATGCGGTATTTTCTCCTTACGCAT
CTGTGCGGTATTTCACACCGCATA
[95 nt withheld, positions 3455-3549]
T
[46 nt withheld, positions 3551-3596]
C
[141 nt withheld, positions 3598-3738]
CCTTTGACGTTGGAGTCCACGTTCTTT
[37 nt withheld, positions 3766-3802]
ACTCTATCTCGGGCTATTCTTTTGATTTATAAGGGATTTTGCCGATTTCGGTCTATTGGTTAAAAAATGA
GCTGATTTAACAAAAATTTAACGCGAATTTTAACAAAATATTAACGTTTACAATTTTATGGTGCACTCTC
AGTACAATCTGCTCTGATGCCGCATAGTTAAGCCAGCCCCGACACCCGCCAACACCCGCTGACGCGCCCT
GACGGGCTTGTCTGCTCCCGGCATCCGCTTACAGACAAGCTGTGACCGTCTCCGGGAGCTGCATGTGTCA
GAGGTTTTCACCGTCATCACCGAAACGCGCGAGACGAAAGGGCCTCGTGATACGCCTATTTTTATAGGTT
AATGTCATGATAATAATGGTTTCTTAGACGTCAGGTGGCACTTTTCGGGGAAATGTGCGCGGAACCCCTA
TTTGTTTATTTTTCTAAATACATTCAAATATGTATCCGCTCATGAGACAATAACCCTGATAAATGCTTCA
ATAATATTGAAAAAGGAAGAGTATGAGTATTCAACATTTCCGTGTCGCCCTTATTCCCTTTTTTGCGGCA
TTTTGCCTTCCTGTTTTTGCTCACCCAGAAACGCTGGTGAAAGTAAAAGATGCTGAAGATCAGTTGGGTG
CACGAGTGGGTTACATCGAACTGGATCTCAACAGCGGTAAGATCCTTGAGAGTTTTCGCCCCGAAGAACG
TTTTCCAATGATGAGCACTTTTAAAGTTCTGCTATGTGGCGCGGTATTATCCCGTATTGACGCCGGGCAA
GAGCAACTCGGTCGCCGCATACACTATTCTCAGAATGACTTGGTTGAGTACTCACCAGTCACAGAAAAGC
ATCTTACGGATGGCATGACAGTAAGAGAATTATGCAGTGCTGCCATAACCATGAGTGATAACACTGCGGC
CAACTTACTTCTGACAACGATCGGAGGACCGAAGGAGCTAACCGCTTTTTTGCACAACATGGGGGATCAT
GTAACTCGCCTTGATCGTTGGGAACCGGAGCTGAATGAAGCCATACCAAACGACGAGCGTGACACCACGA
TGCCTGTAGCAATGGCAACAACGTTGCGCAAACTATTAACTGGCGAACTACTTACTCTAGCTTCCCGGCA
ACAATTAATAGACTGGATGGAGGCGGATAAAGTTGCAGGACCACTTCTGCGCTCGGCCCTTCCGGCTGGC
TGGTTTATTGCTGATAAATCTGGAGCCGGTGAGCGTGGGTCTCGCGGTATCATTGCAGCACTGGGGCCAG
ATGGTAAGCCCTCCCGTATCGTAGTTATCTACACGACGGGGAGTCAGGCAACTATGGATGAACGAAATAG
ACAGATCGCTGAGATAGGTGCCTCACTGATTAAGCATTGGTAACTGTCAGACCAAGTTTACTCATATATA
CTTTAGATTGATTTAAAACTTCATTTTTAATTTAAAAGGATCTAGGTGAAGATCCTTTTTGATAATCTCA
TGACCAAAATCCCTTAACGTGAGTTTTCGTTCCACTGAGCGTCAGACCCCGTAGAAAAGATCAAAGGATC
TTCTTGAGATCCTTTTTTTCTGCGCGTAATCTGCTGCTTGCAAACAAAAAAACCACCGCTACCAGCGGTG
GTTTGTTTGCCGGATCAAGAGCTACCAACTCTTTTTCCGAAGGTAACTGGCTTCAGCAGAGCGCAGATAC
CAAATACTGTTCTTCTAGTGTAGCCGTAGTTAGGCCACCACTTCAAGAACTCTGTAGCACCGCCTACATA
CCTCGCTCTGCTAATCCTGTTACCAGTGGCTGCTGCCAGTGGCGATAAGTCGTGTCTTACCGGGTTGGAC
TCAAGACGATAGTTACCGGATAAGGCGCAGCGGTCGGGCTGAACGGGGGGTTCGTGCACACAGCCCAGCT
TGGAGCGAACGACCTACACCGAACTGAGATACCTACAGCGTGAGCTATGAGAAAGCGCCACGCTTCCCGA
AGGGAGAAAGGCGGACAGGTATCCGGTAAGCGGCAGGGTCGGAACAGGAGAGCGCACGAGGGAGCTTCCA
GGGGGAAACGCCTGGTATCTTTATAGTCCTGTCGGGTTTCGCCACCTCTGACTTGAGCGTCGATTTTTGT
GATGCTCGTCAGGGGGGCGGAGCCTATGGAAAAACGCCAGCAACGCGGCCTTTTTACGGTTCCTGGCCTT
TTGCTGGCCTTTTGCTCACATGT
Features (pLannotate 1.2.2; 20 found; start..end, strand, type, name):
     12..39      +  repeat_region  AAV2 ITR (fragment): inverted terminal repeat of adeno-associated virus serotype 2 inverted
     68..95      +  repeat_region  AAV2 ITR (fragment): inverted terminal repeat of adeno-associated virus serotype 2 inverted
    145..385     +  promoter       U6 promoter: RNA polymerase III promoter for human U6 snRNA
    412..487     +  misc_RNA       gRNA scaffold: guide RNA scaffold for the Streptococcus pyogenes CRISPR/Cas9 system
    494..536     +  misc_RNA       gRNA scaffold (fragment): guide RNA scaffold for the Streptococcus pyogenes CRISPR/Cas9 system
    577..862     +  enhancer       CMV enhancer: human cytomegalovirus immediate early enhancer; contains an 18-bp deletion relative to the standard CMV enhancer
    864..1141    +  promoter       chicken β-actin promoter: No description available
   1142..1369    +  intron         hybrid intron: hybrid between chicken β-actin (CBA) and minute virus of mice (MMV) introns (Gray et al., 2011)
   1387..2094    +  CDS            mCherry: mCherry is a basic (constitutively fluorescent) red fluorescent protein published in 2004, derived from Discosoma sp.. It is reported to be a very rapidly-maturing monomer with low acid sensitivity.
   2098..2122    +  misc_feature   MCS (fragment): pBluescript multiple cloning site
   2122..2710    +  misc_feature   WPRE: woodchuck hepatitis virus posttranscriptional regulatory element
   2742..3218    +  polyA_signal   hGH poly(A) signal: human growth hormone polyadenylation signal
   3258..3398    +  repeat_region  AAV2 ITR: inverted terminal repeat of adeno-associated virus serotype 2 inverted
   3403..3454    -  misc_feature   bom (fragment): basis of mobility region from pBR322
   3473..3928    +  rep_origin     f1 ori (sequence partly withheld): f1 bacteriophage origin of replication; arrow indicates direction of (+) strand synthesis
   3929..3978    -  misc_feature   bom (fragment): basis of mobility region from pBR322
   4080..4115    -  CDS            rop (fragment): Rop protein, which maintains plasmids at low copy number; rop
   4210..4314    +  promoter       AmpR promoter: bla
   4315..5175    +  CDS            AmpR: β-lactamase; bla; confers resistance to ampicillin, carbenicillin, and related antibiotics
   5346..5934    +  rep_origin     ori: high-copy-number ColE1/pMB1/pBR322/pUC origin of replication
