[The description below was written by a language model from this plasmid's Addgene catalogue record and pLannotate feature annotations shown in this document.]
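Description:
pAAV-U6-gRNA-CBh-mCherry is an adeno-associated virus transfer plasmid that pairs an empty guide RNA expression cassette with a red fluorescent reporter. It was derived from an AAV backbone of the layout ITR-U6-sgRNA-CBh-Cre-WPRE-hGHpA-ITR by replacing the Cre coding sequence with a PCR-amplified mCherry gene between the AgeI and EcoRI sites. In bacteria it is maintained through a high-copy ColE1/pUC-type origin and selected with ampicillin via the β-lactamase gene. An f1 phage origin is also present in the backbone. The catalogued size is about 6.0 kb, while the annotated sequence is a partial NGS assembly of 5,995 nt. This probably explains why the left AAV2 ITR appears only as short fragments while the right ITR is annotated in full.

Between the ITRs, which direct replication and packaging of the cassette into AAV particles, sit two independent transcription units. The human U6 RNA polymerase III promoter drives a Streptococcus pyogenes Cas9 guide RNA scaffold with no targeting spacer recorded. The cassette can therefore serve as a cloning recipient for a guide sequence or as a non-targeting control. A second, partial scaffold fragment is annotated just downstream. The CBh promoter, made up of a CMV enhancer, the chicken β-actin promoter and a hybrid CBA/MVM intron, gives broad constitutive expression of mCherry. The WPRE enhances transcript stability and expression, and the human growth hormone polyadenylation signal terminates the message. No Cas9 gene is encoded, so the nuclease must be supplied separately. The mCherry signal marks transduced cells, and the associated publication concerns neuronal and microglial cannabinoid receptor function in the mouse hippocampus.
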