Addgene plasmid #91947: pAAV-U6-gRNA-CBh-mCherry
Purpose: Expression of empty gRNA cassette and mCherry
Depositing lab: Jimok Kim. Depositing organization: Augusta University. Publication: Distinct roles of neuronal and microglial CB2 cannabinoid receptors in the mouse hippocampus. Li Y, Kim J. Neuroscience. 2017 Sep 6. pii: S0306-4522(17)30629-2. doi: 10.1016/j.neuroscience.2017.08.053. PubMed 28888955.
Backbone
  Vector backbone: AAV:ITR-U6-sgRNA(backbone)-pCBh-Cre-WPRE-hGHpA-ITR
  Backbone manufacturer: F. Zhang Lab (Addgene #60229)
  Backbone size w/o insert (bp): 6394
  Total vector size (bp): 6025
  Modifications to backbone: The Cre gene in the backbone plasmid was replaced by the mCherry gene at the restriction sites AgeI and EcoRI. The mCherry DNA was PCR-amplified from the plasmid pAAV-CaMKIIa-hChR2(E123T/T159C)-mCherry (Addgene #35512).
  Vector type: AAV
Growth in bacteria
  Bacterial resistance: Ampicillin, 100 μg/mL
  Growth temperature: 37°C
  Growth strain: NEB Stable
  Copy number: Unknown
Gene/Insert
  Gene/Insert name: mCherry
  Species: Synthetic
  Insert size (bp): 711
Terms and licenses: Academic/Nonprofit Terms; Industry Terms: Not Available to Industry
How to cite: pAAV-U6-gRNA-CBh-mCherry was a gift from Jimok Kim (Addgene plasmid # 91947 ; http://n2t.net/addgene:91947 ; RRID:Addgene_91947)
