>Addgene plasmid #91947 | pAAV-U6-gRNA-CBh-mCherry | addgene partial sequence | sequence record 190023 | Addgene Partial NGS Result
CCCCCGCCCCCATCGCTGCACAAAATAATTAAAAAATAAATAAATACAAAATTGGGGGTGGGGAGGGGGG
GGAGATGGGGAGAGTGAAGCAGAACGTGGGGCTCACCTCGACCATGGTAATAGCGATGACTAATACGTAG
ATGTACTGCCAAGTAGGAAAGTCCCATAAGGTCATGTACTGGGCACAATGCCAGGCGGGCCATTTACCGT
CATTGACGTCAATAGGGGGCGTACTTGGCATATGATACACTTGATGTACTGCCAAGTGGGCAGTTTACCG
TAAATACTCCACCCATTGACGTCAATGGAAAGTCCCTATTGGCGTTACTATTGACGTCAATGGGCGGGGG
TCGTTGGGCGGTCAGCCAGGCGGGCCATTTACCGTAAGTTATGTAACGGGTACCTCTAGAATTTGTCTGC
AGAATTGGCGCACGCGCTACGGACTAGCCTTATTTTAACTTGCTATTTCTAGCTCTAAAACAAAAAAGCA
CCGACTCGGTGCCACTTTTTCAAGTTGATAACGGACTAGCCTTATTTTAACTTGCTATTTCTAGCTCTAA
AACAGAAGAGCTCGCTCTTCCGGTGTTTCGTCCTTTCCACAAGATATATAAAGCCAAGAAATCGAAATAC
TTTCAAGTTACGGTAAGCATATGATAGTCCATTTTAAAACATAATTTTAAAACTGCAAACTACCCAAGAA
ATTATTACTTTCTACGTCACGTATTTTGTACTAATATCTTTGTGTTTACAGTCAAATTAATTCCAATTAT
CTCTCTAACAGCCTTGTATCGTATATGCAAATATGAAGGAATCATGGGAAATAGGCCCTCACGCGTGCGG
CCGCAGGAACCCCTAGTGATGGAGTTGGCCACTCCCTCTCTGCGCGCTCGCTCGCTCACTGAGGCCGGGC
GACCAAAGGTCGCCCGACGCCCGGGCGGCCTCAGTGAGCGAGCGAGCGCGCAGCTGCCTGCAGGACATGT
GAGCAAAAGGCCAGCAAAAGGCCAGGAACCGTAAAAAGGCCGCGTTGCTGGCGTTTTTCCATAGGCTCCG
CCCCCCTGACGAGCATCACAAAAATCGACGCTCAAGTCAGAGGTGGCGAAACCCGACAGGACTATAAAGA
TACCAGGCGTTTCCCCCTGGAAGCTCCCTCGTGCGCTCTCCTGTTCCGACCCTGCCGCTTACCGGATACC
TGTCCGCCTTTCTCCCTTCGGGAAGCGTGGCGCTTTCTCATAGCTCACGCTGTAGGTATCTCAGTTCGGT
GTAGGTCGTTCGCTCCAAGCTGGGCTGTGTGCACGAACCCCCCGTTCAGCCCGACCGCTGCGCCTTATCC
GGTAACTATCGTCTTGAGTCCAACCCGGTAAGACACGACTTATCGCCACTGGCAGCAGCCACTGGTAACA
GGATTAGCAGAGCGAGGTATGTAGGCGGTGCTACAGAGTTCTTGAAGTGGTGGCCTAACTACGGCTACAC
TAGAAGAACAGTATTTGGTATCTGCGCTCTGCTGAAGCCAGTTACCTTCGGAAAAAGAGTTGGTAGCTCT
TGATCCGGCAAACAAACCACCGCTGGTAGCGGTGGTTTTTTTGTTTGCAAGCAGCAGATTACGCGCAGAA
AAAAAGGATCTCAAGAAGATCCTTTGATCTTTTCTACGGGGTCTGACGCTCAGTGGAACGAAAACTCACG
TTAAGGGATTTTGGTCATGAGATTATCAAAAAGGATCTTCACCTAGATCCTTTTAAATTAAAAATGAAGT
TTTAAATCAATCTAAAGTATATATGAGTAAACTTGGTCTGACAGTTACCAATGCTTAATCAGTGAGGCAC
CTATCTCAGCGATCTGTCTATTTCGTTCATCCATAGTTGCCTGACTCCCCGTCGTGTAGATAACTACGAT
ACGGGAGGGCTTACCATCTGGCCCCAGTGCTGCAATGATACCGCGAGACCCACGCTCACCGGCTCCAGAT
TTATCAGCAATAAACCAGCCAGCCGGAAGGGCCGAGCGCAGAAGTGGTCCTGCAACTTTATCCGCCTCCA
TCCAGTCTATTAATTGTTGCCGGGAAGCTAGAGTAAGTAGTTCGCCAGTTAATAGTTTGCGCAACGTTGT
TGCCATTGCTACAGGCATCGTGGTGTCACGCTCGTCGTTTGGTATGGCTTCATTCAGCTCCGGTTCCCAA
CGATCAAGGCGAGTTACATGATCCCCCATGTTGTGCAAAAAAGCGGTTAGCTCCTTCGGTCCTCCGATCG
TTGTCAGAAGTAAGTTGGCCGCAGTGTTATCACTCATGGTTATGGCAGCACTGCATAATTCTCTTACTGT
CATGCCATCCGTAAGATGCTTTTCTGTGACTGGTGAGTACTCAACCAAGTCATTCTGAGAATAGTGTATG
CGGCGACCGAGTTGCTCTTGCCCGGCGTCAATACGGGATAATACCGCGCCACATAGCAGAACTTTAAAAG
TGCTCATCATTGGAAAACGTTCTTCGGGGCGAAAACTCTCAAGGATCTTACCGCTGTTGAGATCCAGTTC
GATGTAACCCACTCGTGCACCCAACTGATCTTCAGCATCTTTTACTTTCACCAGCGTTTCTGGGTGAGCA
AAAACAGGAAGGCAAAATGCCGCAAAAAAGGGAATAAGGGCGACACGGAAATGTTGAATACTCATACTCT
TCCTTTTTCAATATTATTGAAGCATTTATCAGGGTTATTGTCTCATGAGCGGATACATATTTGAATGTAT
TTAGAAAAATAAACAAATAGGGGTTCCGCGCACATTTCCCCGAAAAGTGCCACCTGACGTCTAAGAAACC
ATTATTATCATGACATTAACCTATAAAAATAGGCGTATCACGAGGCCCTTTCGTCTCGCGCGTTTCGGTG
ATGACGGTGAAAACCTCTGACACATGCAGCTCCCGGAGACGGTCACAGCTTGTCTGTAAGCGGATGCCGG
GAGCAGACAAGCCCGTCAGGGCGCGTCAGCGGGTGTTGGCGGGTGTCGGGGCTGGCTTAACTATGCGGCA
TCAGAGCAGATTGTACTGAGAGTGCACCATAAAATTGTAAACGTTAATATTTTGTTAAAATTCGCGTTAA
ATTTTTGTTAAATCAGCTCATTTTTTAACCAATAGACCGAAATCGGCAAAATCCCTTATAAATCAAAAGA
ATAGCCCGAGATAGAGT
[37 nt withheld, positions 3168-3204]
AAAGAACGTGGACTCCAACGTCAAAGG
[141 nt withheld, positions 3232-3372]
G
[46 nt withheld, positions 3374-3419]
A
[95 nt withheld, positions 3421-3515]
TATGCGGTGTGAAATACCGCACAGATGCGTAAGGAGAAAATACCGCATCAGGCGCCCCTGCAGGCAGCTG
CGCGCTCGCTCGCTCACTGAGGCCGCCCGGGCAAAGCCCGGGCGTCGGGCGACCTTTGGTCGCCCGGCCT
CAGTGAGCGAGCGAGCGCGCAGAGAGGGAGTGGCCAACTCCATCACTAGGGGTTCCTGCGGCCGCTCGGT
CCGCACGTGGTTACCTACAAAATCAGAAGGACAGGGAAGGGAGCAGTGGTTCACGCCTGTAATCCCAGCA
ATTTGGGAGGCCAAGGTGGGTAGATCACCTGAGATTAGGAGTTGGAGACCAGCCTGGCCAATATGGTGAA
ACCCCGTCTCTACCAAAAAAACAAAAATTAGCTGAGCCTGGTCATGCATGCCTGGAATCCCAACAACTCG
GGAGGCTGAGGCAGGAGAATCGCTTGAACCCAGGAGGCGGAGATTGCAGTGAGCCAAGATTGTGCCACTG
CACTCCAGCTTGGTTCCCAATAGACCCCGCAGGCCCTACAGGTTGTCTTCCCAACTTGCCCCTTGCTCCA
TACCACCCCCCTCCACCCCATAATATTATAGAAGGACACCTAGTCAGACAAAATGATGCAACTTAATTTT
ATTAGGACAAGGCTGGTGGGCACTGGAGTGGCAACTTCCAGGGCCAGGAGAGGCACTGGGGAGGGGTCAC
AGGGATGCCACCCGTAGATCTCTCGAGCAGCGCTCGGTATCGATGCGGGGAGGCGGCCCAAAGGGAGATC
CGACTCGTCTGAGGGCGAAGGCGAAGACGCGGAAGAGGCCGCAGAGCCGGCAGCAGGCCGCGGGAAGGAA
GGTCCGCTGGATTGAGGGCCGAAGGGACGTAGCAGAAGGACGTCCCGCGCAGAATCCAGGTGGCAACATA
GGCGAGCAGCCAAGGAAAGGACGATGATTTCCCCGACAACACCACGGAATTGTCAGTGCCCAACAGCCGA
GCCCCTGTCCAGCAGCGGGCAAGGCAGGCGGCGATGAGTTCCGCCGTGGCAATAGGGAGGGGGAAAGCGA
AAGTTCCGGAAAGGAGCTGACAGGTGGTGGCAATGCCCCAACCAGTGGGGGTTGCGTCAGCAAACACAGT
GCACACCACGCCACGTTGCCTGACAACGGGCCACAACTCCTCATAAAGAGACAGCAACCAGGATTTATAC
AAGGAGGAGAAAATGAAAGCCATACGGGAAGCAATAGCATGATACAAAGGCATTAAAGCAGCGTATCCAC
ATAGCGTAAAAGGAGCAACATAGTTAAGAATACCAGTCAATCTTTCACAAATTTTGTAATCCAGAGGTTG
ATTATCGATAAGCTTGATATCGAATTCTTACTTGTACAGCTCGTCCATGCCGCCGGTGGAGTGGCGGCCC
TCGGCGCGTTCGTACTGTTCCACGATGGTGTAGTCCTCGTTGTGGGAGGTGATGTCCAACTTGATGTTGA
CGTTGTAGGCGCCGGGCAGCTGCACGGGCTTCTTGGCCTTGTAGGTGGTCTTGACCTCAGCGTCGTAGTG
GCCGCCGTCCTTCAGCTTCAGCCTCTGCTTGATCTCGCCCTTCAGGGCGCCGTCCTCGGGGTACATCCGC
TCGGAGGAGGCCTCCCAGCCCATGGTCTTCTTCTGCATTACGGGGCCGTCGGAGGGGAAGTTGGTGCCGC
GCAGCTTCACCTTGTAGATGAACTCGCCGTCCTGCAGGGAGGAGTCCTGGGTCACGGTCACCACGCCGCC
GTCCTCGAAGTTCATCACGCGCTCCCACTTGAAGCCCTCGGGGAAGGACAGCTTCAAGTAGTCGGGGATG
TCGGCGGGGTGCTTCACGTAGGCCTTGGAGCCGTACATGAACTGAGGGGACAGGATGTCCCAGGCGAAGG
GCAGGGGGCCACCCTTGGTCACCTTCAGCTTGGCGGTCTGGGTGCCCTCGTAGGGGCGGCCCTCGCCCTC
GCCCTCGATCTCGAACTCGTGGCCGTTCACGGAGCCCTCCATGTGCACCTTGAAGCGCATGAACTCCTTG
ATGATGGCCATGTTATCCTCCTCGCCCTTGCTCACCATGGTGGCACCGGTCCAACCTGAAAAAAAGTGAT
TTCAGGCAGGTGCTCCAGGTAATTAAACATTAATACCCCACCAACCAACCATCCCTTAAACCCTTACCTC
TTGCTCAGCTAATTACAGCCCGGAGGAGAAGGGCCGTCCCGCCCGCTCACCTGTGGGAGTAACGCGGTCA
GTCAGAGCCGGGGCGGGCGGCGCGAGGCGGCGGCGGAGCGGGGCACGGGGCGAAGGCCGCGCGCAGCGAC
TCCCGCC
